>Addgene plasmid #40966 | pIRES-Neo-HA-cdc25C1 | depositor partial sequence | sequence record 54262 | HA tag-Cdc25C splice variant 1 AgeI KpNI Not I in pIRESneo3 Clontech (cloning AgeI-NotI)
ACCGGTACCATGTACCCTTACGACGTTCCTGATTACGCTGGTACCATGTCTACGGAACTCTTCTCATCCA
CAAGAGAGGAAGGAAGCTCTGGCTCAGGACCCAGTTTTAGGTCTAATCAAAGGAAAATGTTAAACCTGCT
CCTGGAGAGAGACACTTCCTTTACCGTCTGTCCAGATGTCCCTAGAACTCCAGTGGGCAAATTTCTTGGT
GATTCTGCAAACCTAAGCATTTTGTCTGGAGGAACCCCAAAACGTTGCCTCGATCTTTCGAATCTTAGCA
GTGGGGAGATAACTGCCACTCAGCTTACCACTTCTGCAGACCTTGATGAAACTGGTCACCTGGATTCTTC
AGGACTTCAGGAAGTGCATTTAGCTGGGATGAATCATGACCAGCACCTAATGAAATGTAGCCCAGCACAG
CTTCTTTGTAGCACTCCGAATGGTTTGGACCGTGGCCATAGAAAGAGAGATGCAATGTGTAGTTCATCTG
CAAATAAAGAAAATGACAATGGAAACTTGGTGGACAGTGAAATGAAATATTTGGGCAGTCCCATTACTAC
TGTTCCAAAATTGGATAAAAATCCAAACCTAGGAGAAGACCAGGCAGAAGAGATTTCAGATGAATTAATG
GAGTTTTCCCTGAAAGATCAAGAAGCAAAGGTGAGCAGAAGTGGCCTATATCGCTCCCCGTCGATGCCAG
AGAACTTGAACAGGCCAAGACTGAAGCAGGTGGAAAAATTCAAGGACAACACAATACCAGATAAAGTTAA
AAAAAAGTATTTTTCTGGCCAAGGAAAGCTCAGGAAGGGCTTATGTTTAAAGAAGACAGTCTCTCTGTGT
GACATTACTATCACTCAGATGCTGGAGGAAGATTCTAACCAGGGGCACCTGATTGGTGATTTTTCCAAGG
TATGTGCGCTGCCAACCGTGTCAGGGAAACACCAAGATCTGAAGTATGTCAACCCAGAAACAGTGGCTGC
CTTACTGTCGGGGAAGTTCCAGGGTCTGATTGAGAAGTTTTATGTCATTGATTGTCGCTATCCATATGAG
TATCTGGGAGGACACATCCAGGGAGCCTTAAACTTATATAGTCAGGAAGAACTGTTTAACTTCTTTCTGA
AGAAGCCCATCGTCCCTTTGGACACCCAGAAGAGAATAATCATCGTGTTCCACTGTGAATTCTCCTCAGA
GAGGGGCCCCCGAATGTGCCGCTGTCTGCGTGAAGAGGACAGGTCTCTGAACCAGTATCCTGCATTGTAC
TACCCAGAGCTATATATCCTTAAAGGCGGCTACAGAGACTTCTTTCCAGAATATATGGAACTGTGTGAAC
CACAGAGCTACTGCCCTATGCATCATCAGGACCACAAGACTGAGTTGCTGAGGTGTCGAAGCCAGAGCAA
AGTGCAGGAAGGGGAGCGGCAGCTGCGGGAGCAGATTGCCCTTCTGGTGAAGGACATGAGCCCAGCGGCC
GC
