>Addgene plasmid #40966 | pIRES-Neo-HA-cdc25C1 | addgene partial sequence | sequence record 55132 | T7 5'-TAATACGACTCACTATAGGG-3'
CTCGGATCGATATCTGCGGCCTAGCTAGCGCTTAAGGCCTGTTAACCGGTACCATGTACCCTTACGACGT
TCCTGATTACGCTGGTACCATGTCTACGGAACTCTTCTCATCCACAAGAGAGGAAGGAAGCTCTGGCTCA
GGACCCAGTTTTAGGTCTAATCAAAGGAAAATGTTAAACCTGCTCCTGGAGAGAGACACTTCCTTTACCG
TCTGTCCAGATGTCCCTAGAACTCCAGTGGGCAAATTTCTTGGTGATTCTGCAAACCTAAGCATTTTGTC
TGGAGGAACCCCAAAACGTTGCCTCGATCTTTCGAATCTTAGCAGTGGGGAGATAACTGCCACTCAGCTT
ACCACTTCTGCAGACCTTGATGAAACTGGTCACCTGGATTCTTCAGGACTTCAGGAAGTGCATTTAGCTG
GGATGAATCATGACCAGCACCTAATGAAATGTAGCCCAGCACAGCTTCTTTGTAGCACTCCGAATGGTTT
GGACCGTGGCCATAGAAAGAGAGATGCAATGTGTAGTTCATCTGCAAATAAAGAAAATGACAATGGAAAC
TTGGTGGACAGTGAAATGAAATATTTGGGCAGTCCCATTACTACTGTTCCAAAATTGGATAAAAATCCAA
ACCTAGGAGAAGACCAGGCAGAAGAGATTTCAGATGAATTAATGGAGTTTTCCCTGAAAGATCAAGAAGC
AAAGGTGAGCAGAAGTGGCCTATATCGCTCCCCGTCGATGCCAGAGAACTTGAACAGGCCAAGACTGAAG
CAGGTGGAAAAATTCAAGGACAACACAATACCAGATAA
