[The description below was written by a language model from this plasmid's Addgene catalogue record.]
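Description:
pIRES-Neo-HA-cdc25C1 is a mammalian expression plasmid built on the commercial pIRESneo3 backbone, carrying human CDC25C (M-phase inducer phosphatase 3), the dual-specificity phosphatase that activates cyclin B–Cdk1 at mitotic entry. The roughly 1.5 kb coding insert was placed between AgeI and NotI sites, both retained, giving a total plasmid size of about 6.7 kb. An HA epitope tag is fused to the N terminus of the protein, allowing detection or immunoprecipitation with anti-HA antibodies. The record is inconsistent on the isoform: the plasmid name says cdc25C1, while the insert field is labelled cdc25C5. The cited reference transcript and the insert length should be checked against the sequence if the splice variant matters.

Expression is driven by the CMV promoter, which gives strong constitutive transcription in most mammalian cell lines. In the pIRESneo design, the gene of interest and the neomycin phosphotransferase gene are transcribed as a single bicistronic mRNA, with an internal ribosome entry site directing translation of the downstream resistance marker. Because G418 resistance depends on the same transcript that encodes HA-CDC25C, most surviving cells also express the tagged protein, which makes it easier to obtain stable expressing pools or clones. In bacteria the plasmid is maintained at high copy number under ampicillin selection. No feature table is provided, so the origin of replication, the polyadenylation signal and any intron are not documented here. The record does not state a specific application, but the design suits transient or stable expression of tagged CDC25C for cell-cycle and mitotic-entry studies.
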