Addgene plasmid #40966: pIRES-Neo-HA-cdc25C1
Depositing lab: Olivier Gavet. Depositing organization: Institut Curie.
Backbone
  Vector backbone: pIRESneo3
  Backbone manufacturer: Clontech
  Backbone size w/o insert (bp): 5260
  Total vector size (bp): 6732
  Vector type: Mammalian Expression
  Selectable markers: Neomycin (select with G418)
Growth in bacteria
  Bacterial resistance: Ampicillin, 100 μg/mL
  Growth temperature: 37°C
  Growth strain: DH5alpha
  Copy number: High Copy
Gene/Insert
  Gene/Insert name: cdc25C5 (alt names: cdc25C; Cell Division Cycle 25 Homolog C; M-phase inducer phosphatase 3)
  Species: H. sapiens (human)
  Insert size (bp): 1472
  GenBank ID: NM_001790.3 NP_001781.2
  Entrez Gene: CDC25C (a.k.a. CDC25, PPP1R60)
  Promoter: CMV
  Tag / fusion protein: HA (N terminal on insert)
  Cloning method: Restriction Enzyme; 5′ cloning site AgeI (not destroyed); 3′ cloning site NotI (not destroyed)
  Sequencing primers: 5′ T7; 3′ synth-int-R (ggagtactcaccccaacagc)
Terms and licenses: Academic/Nonprofit Terms; Industry Terms: Not Available to Industry
How to cite: pIRES-Neo-HA-cdc25C1 was a gift from Olivier Gavet (Addgene plasmid # 40966 ; http://n2t.net/addgene:40966 ; RRID:Addgene_40966)
